>Addgene plasmid #230660 | AiP1501 - pAAV-AiE2184m-minBG-SYFP2-WPRE3-BGHpA | addgene full sequence | sequence record 466265 | Addgene NGS Result
TTAATTTAAAAGGATCTAGGTGAAGATCCTTTTTGATAATCTCATGACCAAAATCCCTTAACGTGAGTTT
TCGTTCCACTGAGCGTCAGACCCCGTAGAAAAGATCAAAGGATCTTCTTGAGATCCTTTTTTTCTGCGCG
TAATCTGCTGCTTGCAAACAAAAAAACCACCGCTACCAGCGGTGGTTTGTTTGCCGGATCAAGAGCTACC
AACTCTTTTTCCGAAGGTAACTGGCTTCAGCAGAGCGCAGATACCAAATACTGTTCTTCTAGTGTAGCCG
TAGTTAGGCCACCACTTCAAGAACTCTGTAGCACCGCCTACATACCTCGCTCTGCTAATCCTGTTACCAG
TGGCTGCTGCCAGTGGCGATAAGTCGTGTCTTACCGGGTTGGACTCAAGACGATAGTTACCGGATAAGGC
GCAGCGGTCGGGCTGAACGGGGGGTTCGTGCACACAGCCCAGCTTGGAGCGAACGACCTACACCGAACTG
AGATACCTACAGCGTGAGCTATGAGAAAGCGCCACGCTTCCCGAAGGGAGAAAGGCGGACAGGTATCCGG
TAAGCGGCAGGGTCGGAACAGGAGAGCGCACGAGGGAGCTTCCAGGGGGAAACGCCTGGTATCTTTATAG
TCCTGTCGGGTTTCGCCACCTCTGACTTGAGCGTCGATTTTTGTGATGCTCGTCAGGGGGGCGGAGCCTA
TGGAAAAACGCCAGCAACGCGGCCTTTTTACGGTTCCTGGCCTTTTGCTGGCCTTTTGCTCACATGTCCT
GCAGGCAGCTGCGCGCTCGCTCGCTCACTGAGGCCGCCCGGGCGTCGGGCGACCTTTGGTCGCCCGGCCT
CAGTGAGCGAGCGAGCGCGCAGAGAGGGAGTGGCCAACTCCATCACTAGGGGTTCCTGCGGCCGCACGCG
TTGTAAGAGTAATAATCGCCGGCGAGGGCTCACTTTCTCTTGGTTGGCTGGCCACCGTGACTCAGAAATG
AAACCGTCACGCTCCGATGCCCCATGCTTTTTTTTCAGCTTTCATTTTAATAACTTTATTGACATGTCAA
GGTAGGCAAAGTTGTCAAGGGTGGTATCAAATGGTCAAATAAATCAAAGCTCCATCTCTCTGCACTTCCC
ATTACTTCAGTGTCTGTTTCAGACATAATCAGGGTCGGTTCACAAATCTCTGATGCTTTACAAATGTCAG
GCAGACTTTCAGATTATCCTTGAAGAGTCTTTCTGCTAGGTTATAAAACAGGAACCTCTCTTATTTCATA
CCTAGGATGGTGTTCTAGTTAGAGTTACTGTTGCTGTAATGAAACGCAATGACTGAAAGCAAGTTGGAAA
GGAAAGGGTTTATTCGGCCGCCGGCGGAGCTCGGGCTGGGCATAAAAGTCAGGGCAGAGCCATCTATTGC
TTACATTTGCTTCTGGGATCCAGATCTTTCGAAGCTAGCGCTACCGGTCGCCACCATGGTGAGCAAGGGC
GAGGAGCTGTTCACCGGGGTGGTGCCCATCCTGGTCGAGCTGGACGGCGACGTAAACGGCCACAAGTTCA
GCGTGTCCGGCGAGGGCGAGGGCGATGCCACCTACGGCAAGCTGACCCTGAAGCTGATCTGCACCACCGG
CAAGCTGCCCGTGCCCTGGCCCACCCTCGTGACCACCCTGGGCTACGGCGTGCAGTGCTTCGCCCGCTAC
CCCGACCACATGAAGCAGCACGACTTCTTCAAGTCCGCCATGCCCGAAGGCTACGTCCAGGAGCGCACCA
TCTTCTTCAAGGACGACGGCAACTACAAGACCCGCGCCGAGGTGAAGTTCGAGGGCGACACCCTGGTGAA
CCGCATCGAGCTGAAGGGCATCGACTTCAAGGAGGACGGCAACATCCTGGGGCACAAGCTGGAGTACAAC
TACAACAGCCACAACGTCTATATCACCGCCGACAAGCAGAAGAACGGCATCAAGGCCAACTTCAAGATCC
GCCACAACATCGAGGACGGCGGCGTGCAGCTCGCCGACCACTACCAGCAGAACACCCCCATCGGCGACGG
CCCCGTGCTGCTGCCCGACAACCACTACCTGAGCTACCAGTCCAAGCTGAGCAAAGACCCCAACGAGAAG
CGCGATCACATGGTCCTGCTGGAGTTCGTGACCGCCGCCGGGATCACTCTCGGCATGGACGAGCTGTACA
AGTAAGTCGACGGCGCGCCGCGGCCGCGAATTCGATATCATAATCAACCTCTGGATTACAAAATTTGTGA
AAGATTGACTGGTATTCTTAACTATGTTGCTCCTTTTACGCTATGTGGATACGCTGCTTTAATGCCTTTG
TATCATGCTATTGCTTCCCGTATGGCTTTCATTTTCTCCTCCTTGTATAAATCCTGGTTAGTTCTTGCCA
CGGCGGAACTCATCGCCGCCTGCCTTGCCCGCTGCTGGACAGGGGCTCGGCTGTTGGGCACTGACAATTC
CGTGGCTCGAGAGATCTTCGACTGTGCCTTCTAGTTGCCAGCCATCTGTTGTTTGCCCCTCCCCCGTGCC
TTCCTTGACCCTGGAAGGTGCCACTCCCACTGTCCTTTCCTAATAAAATGAGGAAATTGCATCGCATTGT
CTGAGTAGGTGTCATTCTATTCTGGGGGGTGGGGTGGGGCAGGACAGCAAGGGGGAGGATTGGGAAGACA
ATAGCAGGCATGAGATCTCACGTGCGGACCGAGCGGCCGCAGGAACCCCTAGTGATGGAGTTGGCCACTC
CCTCTCTGCGCGCTCGCTCGCTCACTGAGGCCGGGCGACCAAAGGTCGCCCGACGCCCGGGCTTTGCCCG
GGCGGCCTCAGTGAGCGAGCGAGCGCGCAGCTGCCTGCAGGGGCGCCTGATGCGGTATTTTCTCCTTACG
CATCTGTGCGGTATTTCACACCGCATA
[95 nt withheld, positions 2898-2992]
T
[46 nt withheld, positions 2994-3039]
C
[141 nt withheld, positions 3041-3181]
CCTTTGACGTTGGAGTCCACGTTCTTT
[37 nt withheld, positions 3209-3245]
ACTCTATCTCGGGCTATTCTTTTGATTTATAAGGGATTTTGCCGATTTCGGTCTATTGGTTAAAAAATGA
GCTGATTTAACAAAAATTTAACGCGAATTTTAACAAAATATTAACGTTTACAATTTTATGGTGCACTCTC
AGTACAATCTGCTCTGATGCCGCATAGTTAAGCCAGCCCCGACACCCGCCAACACCCGCTGACGCGCCCT
GACGGGCTTGTCTGCTCCCGGCATCCGCTTACAGACAAGCTGTGACCGTCTCCGGGAGCTGCATGTGTCA
GAGGTTTTCACCGTCATCACCGAAACGCGCGAGACGAAAGGGCCTCGTGATACGCCTATTTTTATAGGTT
AATGTCATGATAATAATGGTTTCTTAGACGTCAGGTGGCACTTTTCGGGGAAATGTGCGCGGAACCCCTA
TTTGTTTATTTTTCTAAATACATTCAAATATGTATCCGCTCATGAGACAATAACCCTGATAAATGCTTCA
ATAATATTGAAAAAGGAAGAGTATGAGTATTCAACATTTCCGTGTCGCCCTTATTCCCTTTTTTGCGGCA
TTTTGCCTTCCTGTTTTTGCTCACCCAGAAACGCTGGTGAAAGTAAAAGATGCTGAAGATCAGTTGGGTG
CACGAGTGGGTTACATCGAACTGGATCTCAACAGCGGTAAGATCCTTGAGAGTTTTCGCCCCGAAGAACG
TTTTCCAATGATGAGCACTTTTAAAGTTCTGCTATGTGGCGCGGTATTATCCCGTATTGACGCCGGGCAA
GAGCAACTCGGTCGCCGCATACACTATTCTCAGAATGACTTGGTTGAGTACTCACCAGTCACAGAAAAGC
ATCTTACGGATGGCATGACAGTAAGAGAATTATGCAGTGCTGCCATAACCATGAGTGATAACACTGCGGC
CAACTTACTTCTGACAACGATCGGAGGACCGAAGGAGCTAACCGCTTTTTTGCACAACATGGGGGATCAT
GTAACTCGCCTTGATCGTTGGGAACCGGAGCTGAATGAAGCCATACCAAACGACGAGCGTGACACCACGA
TGCCTGTAGCAATGGCAACAACGTTGCGCAAACTATTAACTGGCGAACTACTTACTCTAGCTTCCCGGCA
ACAATTAATAGACTGGATGGAGGCGGATAAAGTTGCAGGACCACTTCTGCGCTCGGCCCTTCCGGCTGGC
TGGTTTATTGCTGATAAATCTGGAGCCGGTGAGCGTGGGTCTCGCGGTATCATTGCAGCACTGGGGCCAG
ATGGTAAGCCCTCCCGTATCGTAGTTATCTACACGACGGGGAGTCAGGCAACTATGGATGAACGAAATAG
ACAGATCGCTGAGATAGGTGCCTCACTGATTAAGCATTGGTAACTGTCAGACCAAGTTTACTCATATATA
CTTTAGATTGATTTAAAACTTCATTT
Features (pLannotate 1.2.2; 14 found; start..end, strand, type, name):
    118..706     +  rep_origin     ori: high-copy-number ColE1/pMB1/pBR322/pUC origin of replication
    779..806     +  repeat_region  AAV2 ITR (fragment): inverted terminal repeat of adeno-associated virus serotype 2 inverted
    835..862     +  repeat_region  AAV2 ITR (fragment): inverted terminal repeat of adeno-associated virus serotype 2 inverted
   1456..2172    +  CDS            SYFP2: SYFP2 is a basic (constitutively fluorescent) yellow fluorescent protein published in 2006, derived from Aequorea victoria. It is reported to be a very rapidly-maturing monomer with moderate acid sensitivity.
   2212..2369    +  misc_feature   WPRE (fragment): woodchuck hepatitis virus posttranscriptional regulatory element
   2375..2455    +  misc_feature   WPRE (fragment): woodchuck hepatitis virus posttranscriptional regulatory element
   2472..2583    +  polyA_signal   bGH poly(A) signal: bovine growth hormone polyadenylation signal
   2701..2841    +  repeat_region  AAV2 ITR: inverted terminal repeat of adeno-associated virus serotype 2 inverted
   2846..2897    -  misc_feature   bom (fragment): basis of mobility region from pBR322
   2916..3371    +  rep_origin     f1 ori (sequence partly withheld): f1 bacteriophage origin of replication; arrow indicates direction of (+) strand synthesis
   3372..3421    -  misc_feature   bom (fragment): basis of mobility region from pBR322
   3523..3558    -  CDS            rop (fragment): Rop protein, which maintains plasmids at low copy number; rop
   3653..3757    +  promoter       AmpR promoter: bla
   3758..4618    +  CDS            AmpR: β-lactamase; bla; confers resistance to ampicillin, carbenicillin, and related antibiotics
