[The description below was written by a language model from this plasmid's Addgene catalogue record and pLannotate feature annotations shown in this document.]
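Description:
AiP1501 - pAAV-AiE2184m-minBG-SYFP2-WPRE3-BGHpA is an AAV transfer plasmid built on a pAAV2 backbone, intended for packaging recombinant adeno-associated virus that reports enhancer activity in the brain. In bacteria it is a 4,671 nt high-copy plasmid maintained through a ColE1/pUC-type origin and selected with ampicillin via the β-lactamase gene and its native promoter. An f1 phage origin is also present, along with short remnants of the pBR322 bom and rop regions that are only backbone fragments.

The payload lies between AAV2 inverted terminal repeats, which supply the cis signals for genome replication and encapsidation. The right ITR is annotated in full, whereas the left one is detected only as two short fragments, which may reflect the difficulty of sequencing or annotating these structured repeats. Downstream of the left ITR is an unannotated stretch of roughly 600 nt which, going by the construct name, should hold the AiE2184m enhancer and the minimal beta-globin (minBG) promoter, although the feature table does not mark either one. A minimal promoter has little activity on its own, so expression depends on the adjacent enhancer, which is designed to restrict transgene expression to specific populations of brain cells. The record does not say which populations. The reporter is SYFP2, a rapidly maturing monomeric yellow fluorescent protein derived from Aequorea victoria. It is followed by WPRE3, a shortened woodchuck posttranscriptional element that appears as two WPRE fragments and boosts transcript expression while saving packaging space, and then by the bovine growth hormone polyadenylation signal.

The construct belongs to a collection of enhancer AAVs developed for genetic access to cortical cell types. Its fluorescent readout serves to label and assess the cells in which the enhancer is active.
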