Addgene plasmid #230660: AiP1501 - pAAV-AiE2184m-minBG-SYFP2-WPRE3-BGHpA
Purpose: AiE2184m is an enhancer sequence, designed to drive AAV-mediated transgene expression in specific populations of brain cells
Depositing lab: Allen Institute for Brain Science & Bosiljka Tasic. Depositing organization: Allen Institute. Publication: A suite of enhancer AAVs and transgenic mouse lines for genetic access to cortical cell types. Ben-Simon Y, Hooper M, Narayan S, Daigle TL, Dwivedi D, Way SW, Oster A, Stafford DA, Mich JK, Taormina MJ, Martinez RA, Opitz-Araya X, Roth JR, Alexander JR, Allen S, Amster A, Arbuckle J, Ayala A, Baker PM, Bakken TE, Barcelli T, Barta S, Bendrick J, Bertagnolli D, Bielstein C, Bishwakarma P, Bowlus J, Boyer G, Brouner K, Casian B, Casper T, Chakka AB, Chakrabarty R, Chance RK, Chavan S, Clark M, Colbert K, Collman F, Daniel S, Departee M, DiValentin P, Donadio N, Dotson N, Egdorf T, Fliss T, Gabitto M, Garcia J, Gary A, Gasperini M, Gloe J, Goldy J, Gore BB, Graybuck L, Greisman N, Haeseleer F, Halterman C, Haradon Z, Hastings SD, Helback O, Ho W, Hockemeyer D, Huang C, Huff S, Hunker A, Johansen N, Jones D, Juneau Z, Kalmbach B, Kannan M, Khem S, Kussick E, Kutsal R, Larsen R, Lee C, Lee AY, Leibly M, Lenz GH, Li S, Liang E, Lusk N, Madigan Z, Malloy J, Malone J, McCue R, Melchor J, Mollenkopf T, Moosman S, Morin E, Newman D, Ng L, Ngo K, Omstead V, Otto S, Oyama A, Pena N, Pham T, Phillips E, Pom CA, Potekhina L, Ransford S, Ray PL, Rette D, Reynoldson C, Rimorin C, Rocha D, Ruiz A, Sanchez REA, Sawyer L, Sedeno-Cortes A, Sevigny JP, Shapovalova N, Shepard N, Shulga L, Sigler AR, Siverts L, Soliman S, Somasundaram S, Staats B, Stewart K, Szelenyi E, Tieu M, Trader C, Tran A, van Velthoven CTJ, Walker M, Wang Y, Weed N, Wirthlin M, Wood T, Wynalda B, Yao Z, Zhou T, Ariza J, Dee N, Reding M, Ronellenfitch K, Mufti S, Sunkin SM, Smith KA, Esposito L, Waters J, Thyagarajan B, Yao S, Lein ES, Zeng H, Levi BP, Ngai J, Ting JT, Tasic B. Cell. 2025 May 16:S0092-8674(25)00513-6. doi: 10.1016/j.cell.2025.05.002. PubMed 40403729.
Backbone
  Vector backbone: pAAV2
  Vector type: AAV
Growth in bacteria
  Bacterial resistance: Ampicillin, 100 μg/mL
  Growth temperature: 37°C
  Growth strain: NEB Stable
  Copy number: High Copy
Gene/Insert
  Gene/Insert name: SYFP2
  Species: Synthetic
  Promoter: minBG
  Cloning method: Gibson Cloning
Terms and licenses: Academic/Nonprofit Terms; Industry Terms: Not Available to Industry
How to cite: AiP1501 - pAAV-AiE2184m-minBG-SYFP2-WPRE3-BGHpA was a gift from Allen Institute for Brain Science & Bosiljka Tasic (Addgene plasmid # 230660 ; http://n2t.net/addgene:230660 ; RRID:Addgene_230660)
